>Addgene plasmid #152065 | pGBW-m4134303 | depositor full sequence | sequence record 295077 | Full Sequence
CACCATGTCTGCCGACGCACAGTCGTTCCTGAATAGAGTTTGTGGTGTATCCGCGGCCCGGCTAACTCCA
TGCGGAACCGGGACGAGCACAGATGTGGTGTACCGAGCTTTTGATATCTATAACGACAAAGTCGCTGGCT
TCGCCAAGTTTCTTAAGACCAACTGTTGCAGGTTCCAAGAGAAAGACGAAGATGATAATCTCATAGACTC
ATACTTTGTGGTTAAGCGTCACACTTTTAGTAATTATCAGCATGAGGAAACAATTTATAACTTGCTGAAG
GACTGCCCTGCCGTAGCAAAACACGACTTCTTTAAATTCCGCATCGATGGCGATATGGTCCCGCATATTA
GCAGACAGCGGTTAACCAAGTACACTATGGCAGACCTGGTGTACGCCCTGCGACACTTCGACGAGGGAAA
CTGTGACACGTTAAAAGAAATCCTCGTGACTTATAATTGTTGCGATGACGATTATTTCAACAAGAAAGAT
TGGTACGATTTTGTCGAGAATCCCGATATACTCAGAGTGTACGCTAACCTGGGGGAAAGGGTTCGCCAGG
CACTATTGAAGACAGTCCAATTTTGCGACGCGATGCGGAATGCCGGCATTGTGGGTGTCCTGACACTTGA
TAACCAGGACCTGAATGGCAACTGGTATGACTTTGGAGATTTCATTCAGACCACGCCCGGGTCCGGAGTA
CCTGTCGTTGACTCTTACTACTCACTTCTGATGCCAATCCTAACCTTAACCCGAGCTCTCACAGCTGAGA
GTCACGTGGACACCGACCTCACAAAACCGTATATCAAGTGGGATTTGCTGAAGTACGATTTCACGGAAGA
GAGGTTAAAGCTCTTTGATCGTTATTTCAAATACTGGGACCAGACTTATCATCCCAACTGTGTGAATTGT
CTGGACGACAGATGCATACTTCATTGTGCCAATTTCAATGTACTGTTTAGCACAGTGTTCCCACCAACTT
CGTTTGGTCCTCTAGTGCGCAAAATCTTTGTGGATGGGGTGCCCTTCGTTGTTTCCACAGGCTATCACTT
TCGTGAGCTCGGCGTAGTTCACAACCAAGATGTCAACCTGCATTCTTCCAGGTTAAGTTTTAAGGAACTT
CTGGTGTATGCCGCAGACCCTGCGATGCACGCTGCAAGCGGTAATTTGTTGCTGGATAAGCGGACCACGT
GCTTCAGCGTGGCGGCTTTAACAAATAACGTTGCCTTCCAAACCGTCAAGCCTGGCAACTTCAATAAAGA
TTTCTACGATTTCGCCGTCAGTAAAGGGTTTTTTAAGGAGGGATCAAGCGTAGAATTGAAACATTTTTTC
TTTGCTCAGGACGGTAATGCCGCTATCTCGGACTACGACTACTACCGGTATAACCTACCAACTATGTGCG
ACATTCGGCAGCTGTTGTTCGTGGTGGAGGTCGTTGATAAATACTTTGATTGCTACGATGGCGGATGCAT
TAACGCCAATCAAGTCATCGTGAACAATCTGGACAAGAGCGCCGGCTTCCCCTTTAACAAATGGGGAAAG
GCAAGGCTATATTATGACTCTATGTCCTATGAGGATCAGGACGCTCTCTTCGCGTATACCAAGCGCAACG
TTATCCCCACAATTACCCAGATGAACCTCAAATATGCAATCAGCGCAAAGAACAGAGCGAGGACAGTTGC
TGGGGTGAGTATATGTTCGACAATGACTAACAGGCAGTTTCACCAGAAGCTGTTGAAATCTATTGCCGCT
ACACGAGGGGCTACCGTCGTGATTGGCACCTCCAAATTCTACGGAGGGTGGCATAATATGTTAAAAACTG
TGTACTCCGACGTGGAAAACCCTCACCTGATGGGTTGGGATTATCCTAAGTGCGACCGGGCGATGCCAAA
CATGCTGAGAATTATGGCGTCATTAGTCCTGGCGCGAAAGCACACCACGTGCTGTAGTCTGTCACATCGC
TTTTACAGATTGGCTAATGAATGCGCCCAAGTGCTTAGCGAGATGGTGATGTGTGGGGGTTCACTTTACG
TGAAGCCCGGAGGAACGTCCTCAGGCGACGCCACAACTGCCTACGCAAATTCAGTATTCAACATATGTCA
GGCCGTTACAGCAAACGTGAATGCTCTGCTGTCTACTGATGGGAACAAGATCGCCGATAAGTACGTCCGG
AACCTGCAACACAGGCTGTACGAGTGTCTGTATCGTAATCGAGATGTAGACACCGACTTCGTGAACGAAT
TTTACGCATACTTACGGAAACATTTCTCCATGATGATCCTCTCCGACGATGCAGTTGTGTGCTTTAATTC
AACTTACGCCTCTCAGGGCTTGGTGGCCAGTATCAAAAATTTTAAGTCGGTTCTTTATTATCAGAATAAC
GTGTTTATGAGCGAGGCTAAGTGTTGGACCGAGACTGATCTGACCAAAGGCCCGCACGAGTTCTGTTCCC
AGCACACCATGCTGGTCAAGCAGGGTGATGACTATGTCTATTTACCATACCCAGATCCGAGTAGGATCTT
GGGAGCCGGTTGTTTTGTGGATGACATTGTGAAGACTGACGGTACACTCATGATTGAGCGCTTCGTCAGT
TTGGCAATCGACGCTTACCCCCTTACCAAACATCCAAATCAGGAATATGCGGATGTGTTTCACCTGTACC
TTCAATACATAAGGAAACTTCATGATGAACTAACTGGACATATGCTCGACATGTATTCTGTAATGCTTAC
AAATGACAATACCTCACGGTACTGGGAACCGGAGTTTTATGAAGCCATGTACACCCCACATACTGTCCTG
CAAGAAAACCTTTACTTTCAGTCGAAGAGGCGATGGAAAAAGAATTTTATCGCGGTGAGTGCAGCCAACA
GATTCAAAAAGATATCCTCGTCTGGTGCCCTCTAAGGATCCGCAGGCCTCTGCTAGCTTGACTGACTGAG
ATACAGCGTACCTTCAGCTCACAGACATGATAAGATACATTGATGAGTTTGGACAAACCACAACTAGAAT
GCAGTGAAAAAAATGCTTTATTTGTGAAATTTGTGATGCTATTGCTTTATTTGTAACCATTATAAGCTGC
AATAAACAAGTTAACAACAACAATTGCATTCATTTTATGTTTCAGGTTCAGGGGGAGGTGTGGGAGGTTT
TTTAAAGCAAGTAAAACCTCTACAAATGTGGTATTGGCCCATCTCTATCGGTATCGTAGCATAACCCCTT
GGGGCCTCTAAACGGGTCTTGAGGGGTTTTTTGTGCCCCTCGGGCCGGATTGCTATCTACCGGCATTGGC
GCAGAAAAAAATGCCTGATGCGACGCTGCGCGTCTTATACTCCCACATATGCCAGATTCAGCAACGGATA
CGGCTTCCCCAACTTGCCCACTTCCATACGTGTCCTCCTTACCAGAAATTTATCCTTAAGGTCGTCAGCT
ATCCTGCAGGCGATCTCTCGATTTCGATCAAGACATTCCTTTAATGGTCTTTTCTGGACACCACTAGGGG
TCAGAAGTAGTTCATCAAACTTTCTTCCCTCCCTAATCTCATTGGTTACCTTGGGCTATCGAAACTTAAT
TAACCAGTCAAGTCAGCTACTTGGCGAGATCGACTTGTCTGGGTTTCGACTACGCTCAGAATTGCGTCAG
TCAAGTTCGATCTGGTCCTTGCTATTGCACCCGTTCTCCGATTACGAGTTTCATTTAAATCATGTGAGCA
AAAGGCCAGCAAAAGGCCAGGAACCGTAAAAAGGCCGCGTTGCTGGCGTTTTTCCATAGGCTCCGCCCCC
CTGACGAGCATCACAAAAATCGACGCTCAAGTCAGAGGTGGCGAAACCCGACAGGACTATAAAGATACCA
GGCGTTTCCCCCTGGAAGCTCCCTCGTGCGCTCTCCTGTTCCGACCCTGCCGCTTACCGGATACCTGTCC
GCCTTTCTCCCTTCGGGAAGCGTGGCGCTTTCTCATAGCTCACGCTGTAGGTATCTCAGTTCGGTGTAGG
TCGTTCGCTCCAAGCTGGGCTGTGTGCACGAACCCCCCGTTCAGCCCGACCGCTGCGCCTTATCCGGTAA
CTATCGTCTTGAGTCCAACCCGGTAAGACACGACTTATCGCCACTGGCAGCAGCCACTGGTAACAGGATT
AGCAGAGCGAGGTATGTAGGCGGTGCTACAGAGTTCTTGAAGTGGTGGCCTAACTACGGCTACACTAGAA
GAACAGTATTTGGTATCTGCGCTCTGCTGAAGCCAGTTACCTTCGGAAAAAGAGTTGGTAGCTCTTGATC
CGGCAAACAAACCACCGCTGGTAGCGGTGGTTTTTTTGTTTGCAAGCAGCAGATTACGCGCAGAAAAAAA
GGATCTCAAGAAGATCCTTTGATCTTTTCTACGGGGTCTGACGCTCAGTGGAACGAAAACTCACGTTAAG
GGATTTTGGTCATGAGATTATCAAAAAGGATCTTCACCTAGATCCTTTTAAATTAAAAATGAAGTTTTAA
ATCAATCTAAAGTATATATGAGTAAACTTGGTCTGACAGTTACCAATGCTTAATCAGTGAGGCACCTATC
TCAGCGATCTGTCTATTTCGTTCATCCATAGTTGCATTTAAATTTCCGAACTCTCCAAGGCCCTCGTCGG
AAAATCTTCAAACCTTTCGTCCGATCCATCTTGCAGGCTACCTCTCGAACGAACTATCGCAAGTCTCTTG
GCCGGCCTTGCGCCTTGGCTATTGCTTGGCAGCGCCTATCGCCAGGTATTACTCCAATCCCGAATATCCG
AGATCGGGATCACCCGAGAGAAGTTCAACCTACATCCTCAATCCCGATCTATCCGAGATCCGAGGAATAT
CGAAATCGGGGCGCGCCTGGCCTCCGCGCCGGGTTTTGGCGCCTCCCGCGGGCGCCCCCCTCGTCACGGC
GAGCGCTGCCACGTCAGACGAAGGGCGCAGGAGCGTCCTGATCCTTCCGCCCGGACGCTCAGGACAGCGG
CCCGCTGCTCATAAGACTCGGCCTTAGAACCCCAGTATCAGCAGAAGGACATTTTAGGACGGGACTTGGG
TGACTCTAGGGCACTGGTTTTCTTTCCAGAGAGCGGAACAGGCGAGGAAAAGTAGTCCCTTCTCGGCGAT
TCTGCGGAGGGATCTCCGTGGGGCGGTGAACGCCGATGATTATATAAGGACGCGCCGGGTGTGGCACAGC
TAGTTCCGTCGCAGCCGGGATTTGGGTCGCGGTTCTTGTTTGTGGATCGCTGTGATCGTCACTTGGTGAG
TAGCGGGCTGCTGGGCTGGCCGGGGCTTTCGTGGCCGCCGGGCCGCTCGGTGGGACGGAAGCGTGTGGAG
AGACCGCCAAGGGCTGTAGTCTGGGTCCGCGAGCAAGGTTGCCCTGAACTGGGGGTTGGGGGGAGCGCAG
CAAAATGGCGGCTGTTCCCGAGTCTTGAATGGAAGACGCTTGTGAGGCGGGCTGTGAGGTCGTTGAAACA
AGGTGGGGGGCATGGTGGGCGGCAAGAACCCAAGGTCTTGAGCCCTTCGCTAATGCGGGAAAGCTCTTAT
TCGGGTGAGATGGGCTGGGCACCATCTGGGGACCCTGACGTGAAGTTTGTCACTGACTGGAGAACTCGGT
TTGTCGTCTGTTGCGGGGGCGGCAGTTATGGCGGTGCCGTTGGGCAGTGCACCCGTACCTTTGGGAGCGC
GCGCCCTCGTCGTGTCGTGACGTCACCCGTTCTGTTGGCTTATAATGCAGGGTGGGGCCACCTGCCGGTA
GGTGTGCGGTAGGCTTTTCTCCGTCGCAGGACGCAGGGTTCGGGCCTAGGGTAGGCTCTCCTGAATCGAC
AGGCGCCGGACCTCTGGTGAGGGGAGGGATAAGTGAGGCGTCAGTTTCTTTGGTCGGTTTTATGTACCTA
TCTTCTTAAGTAGCTGAAGCTCCGGTTTTGAACTATGCGCTCGGGGTTGGCGAGTGTGTTTTGTGAAGTT
TTTTAGGCACCTTTTGAAATGTAATCATTTGGGTCAATATGTAATTTTCAGTGTTAGACTTGTAAATTGT
CCGCTAAATTCTGGCCGTTTTTGGCTTTTTTGTTAGACAACATGGGTAAAAAGCCTGAACTCACCGCGAC
GTCTGTCGAGAAGTTTCTGATCGAAAAGTTCGACAGCGTCTCCGACCTGATGCAGCTCTCGGAGGGCGAA
GAATCTCGTGCTTTCAGCTTCGATGTAGGAGGGCGTGGATATGTCCTGCGGGTAAATAGCTGCGCCGATG
GTTTCTACAAAGATCGTTATGTTTATCGGCACTTTGCATCCGCCGCGCTCCCGATTCCGGAAGTGCTTGA
CATTGGGGAGTTCAGCGAGAGCCTGACCTATTGCATCTCCCGCCGTGCACAGGGTGTCACGTTGCAAGAC
CTGCCTGAAACCGAACTGCCCGCTGTTCTGCAGCCGGTCGCGGAGGCAATGGATGCCATCGCTGCCGCCG
ATCTTAGCCAGACGAGCGGGTTCGGCCCATTCGGACCGCAAGGAATCGGTCAATACACTACATGGCGTGA
TTTCATATGCGCGATTGCTGATCCCCATGTGTATCACTGGCAAACTGTGATGGACGACACCGTCAGTGCG
TCCGTCGCGCAGGCTCTCGATGAGCTGATGCTTTGGGCCGAGGACTGCCCCGAAGTCCGGCACCTCGTGC
ACGCGGATTTCGGCTCCAACAATGTCCTGACGGACAATGGCCGCATAACAGCGGTCATTGACTGGAGCGA
GGCGATGTTCGGGGATTCCCAATACGAGGTCGCCAACATCTTCTTCTGGAGGCCGTGGTTGGCTTGTATG
GAGCAGCAGACGCGCTACTTCGAGCGGAGGCATCCGGAGCTTGCAGGATCGCCCCGGCTCCGGGCGTATA
TGCTCCGCATTGGTCTTGACCAACTCTATCAGAGCTTGGTTGACGGCAATTTCGATGATGCAGCTTGGGC
GCAGGGTCGATGCGACGCAATCGTCCGATCCGGAGCCGGGACTGTCGGGCGTACACAAATCGCCCGCAGA
AGCGCCGCCGTCTGGACCGATGGCTGTGTAGAAGTACTCGCCGATAGTGGAAACCGACGCCCCAGCACTC
GTCCGAGGGCAAAGGAATAAGCTAGTATGTAAGCCTAGTCTTAGATAATAAAATCGCTATCCATCGAAGA
TGGATGTGTGTTGGTTTTTTGTGTGTGTAACGCTAGGCGCGCCTGGTGTACCGAGAACGATCCTCTCAGT
GCGAGTCTCGACGATCCATATCGTTGCTTGGCAGTCAGCCAGTCGGAATCCAGCTTGGGACCCAGGAAGT
CCAATCGTCAGATATTGTACTCAAGCCTGGTCACGGCAGCGTACCGATCTGTTTAAACCTAGATATTGAT
AGTCTGATCGGTCAACGTATAATCGAGTCCTAGCTTTTGCAAACATCTATCAAGAGACAGGATCAGCAGG
AGGCTTTCGCATGAGTATTCAACATTTCCGTGTCGCCCTTATTCCCTTTTTTGCGGCATTTTGCCTTCCT
GTTTTTGCTCACCCAGAAACGCTGGTGAAAGTAAAAGATGCTGAAGATCAGTTGGGTGCGCGAGTGGGTT
ACATCGAACTGGATCTCAACAGCGGTAAGATCCTTGAGAGTTTTCGCCCCGAAGAACGCTTTCCAATGAT
GAGCACTTTTAAAGTTCTGCTATGTGGCGCGGTATTATCCCGTATTGACGCCGGGCAAGAGCAACTCGGT
CGCCGCATACACTATTCTCAGAATGACTTGGTTGAGTATTCACCAGTCACAGAAAAGCATCTTACGGATG
GCATGACAGTAAGAGAATTATGCAGTGCTGCCATAACCATGAGTGATAACACTGCGGCCAACTTACTTCT
GACAACGATTGGAGGACCGAAGGAGCTAACCGCTTTTTTGCACAACATGGGGGATCATGTAACTCGCCTT
GATCGTTGGGAACCGGAGCTGAATGAAGCCATACCAAACGACGAGCGTGACACCACGATGCCTGTAGCAA
TGGCAACAACCTTGCGTAAACTATTAACTGGCGAACTACTTACTCTAGCTTCCCGGCAACAGTTGATAGA
CTGGATGGAGGCGGATAAAGTTGCAGGACCACTTCTGCGCTCGGCCCTTCCGGCTGGCTGGTTTATTGCT
GATAAATCTGGAGCCGGTGAGCGTGGGTCTCGCGGTATCATTGCAGCACTGGGGCCAGATGGTAAGCCCT
CCCGTATCGTAGTTATCTACACGACGGGGAGTCAGGCAACTATGGATGAACGAAATAGACAGATCGCTGA
GATAGGTGCCTCACTGATTAAGCATTGGTAACCGATTCTAGGTGCATTGGCGCAGAAAAAAATGCCTGAT
GCGACGCTGCGCGTCTTATACTCCCACATATGCCAGATTCAGCAACGGATACGGCTTCCCCAACTTGCCC
ACTTCCATACGTGTCCTCCTTACCAGAAATTTATCCTTAAGATCGTTTAAACTCGACTCTGGCTCTATCG
AATCTCCGTCGTTTCGAGCTTACGCGAACAGCCGTGGCGCTCATTTGCTCGTCGGGCATCGAATCTCGTC
AGCTATCGTCAGCTTACCTTTTTGGCAGCGATCGCGGCTCCCGACATCTTGGACCATTAGCTCCACAGGT
ATCTTCTTCCCTCTAGTGGTCATAACAGCAGCTTCAGCTACCTCTCAATTCAAAAAACCCCTCAAGACCC
GTTTAGAGGCCCCAAGGGGTTATGCTATCAATCGTTGCGTTACACACACAAAAAACCAACACACATCCAT
CTTCGATGGATAGCGATTTTATTATCTAACTGCTGATCGAGTGTAGCCAGATCTAGTAATCAATTACGGG
GTCATTAGTTCATAGCCCATATATGGAGTTCCGCGTTACATAACTTACGGTAAATGGCCCGCCTGGCTGA
CCGCCCAACGACCCCCGCCCATTGACGTCAATAATGACGTATGTTCCCATAGTAACGCCAATAGGGACTT
TCCATTGACGTCAATGGGTGGAGTATTTACGGTAAACTGCCCACTTGGCAGTACATCAAGTGTATCATAT
GCCAAGTACGCCCCCTATTGACGTCAATGACGGTAAATGGCCCGCCTGGCATTATGCCCAGTACATGACC
TTATGGGACTTTCCTACTTGGCAGTACATCTACGTATTAGTCATCGCTATTACCATGCTGATGCGGTTTT
GGCAGTACATCAATGGGCGTGGATAGCGGTTTGACTCACGGGGATTTCCAAGTCTCCACCCCATTGACGT
CAATGGGAGTTTGTTTTGGCACCAAAATCAACGGGACTTTCCAAAATGTCGTAACAACTCCGCCCCATTG
ACGCAAATGGGCGGTAGGCGTGTACGGTGGGAGGTCTATATAAGCAGAGCTGGTTTAGTGAACCGTCAGA
TCAGATCTTTGTCGATCCTACCATCCACTCGACACACCCGCCAGCGGCCGC
Features (pLannotate 1.2.2; 20 found; start..end, strand, type, name):
   2831..2847    +  CDS            CBP (fragment): calmodulin-binding peptide derived from skeletal muscle myosin light chain kinase; binds calmodulin with nanomolar affinity in the presence of calcium
   2971..3092    -  polyA_signal   SV40 poly(A) signal: SV40 polyadenylation signal
   3115..3184    -  CDS            large T antigen (fragment): large T antigen from SV40 (simian virus 40)
   3207..3253    +  terminator     T7 terminator: transcription terminator for bacteriophage T7 RNA polymerase
   3283..3419    +  terminator     rrnG terminator: transcription terminator from the E. coli ribosomal RNA rrnG operon (Albrechtsen et al., 1991)
   3464..3535    +  misc_feature   3' β-globin insulator: insulator downstream of the human β-globin locus (Farrell et al., 2002)
   3761..4349    -  rep_origin     ori: high-copy-number ColE1/pMB1/pBR322/pUC origin of replication
   4521..4585    -  CDS            bla(M) (fragment): β-lactamase lacking the signal sequence; bla(M); allows cytosolic expression of β-lactamase
   4849..6058    +  promoter       UbC promoter: human ubiquitin C promoter
   6068..7089    +  CDS            HygR (fragment): hygromycin B phosphotransferase confers resistance to hygromycin
   7117..7165    +  polyA_signal   poly(A) signal: synthetic polyadenylation signal
   7431..8291    +  CDS            AmpR: β-lactamase; bla; confers resistance to ampicillin, carbenicillin, and related antibiotics
   8304..8440    +  terminator     rrnG terminator: transcription terminator from the E. coli ribosomal RNA rrnG operon (Albrechtsen et al., 1991)
   8585..8656    +  misc_feature   5' β-globin insulator: insulator upstream of the human β-globin locus (Farrell et al., 2002)
   8661..8707    -  terminator     T7 terminator: transcription terminator for bacteriophage T7 RNA polymerase
   8725..8773    -  polyA_signal   poly(A) signal: synthetic polyadenylation signal
   8854..9157    +  enhancer       CMV enhancer: human cytomegalovirus immediate early enhancer
   9230..9247    -  promoter       CMV promoter (fragment): human cytomegalovirus (CMV) immediate early promoter
   9310..9361    +  promoter       CMVd2 promoter: truncated human cytomegalovirus (CMV) immediate early promoter that yields moderately reduced expression relative to the full-length promoter
   9331..2803    +  CDS            rep (fragment) (across the origin): R1AB_SARS2 - Experimental evidence at protein level: Swiss-Prot protein existence level 1. [2'-O-methyltransferase]: Methyltransferase that mediates mRNA cap 2'-O-ribose methylation to the 5'-cap structure of viral mRNAs. N7-methyl guanosine cap is a prerequisite for binding of nsp16. Therefore plays an essential role in viral mRNAs cap methylation which is essential to evade immune system. From Severe acute respiratory syndrome coronavirus 2 (2019-nCoV) (SARS-CoV-2).
