[The description below was written by a language model from this plasmid's Addgene catalogue record and pLannotate feature annotations shown in this document.]
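Description:
pGBW-m4134303 is a mammalian expression plasmid built on the pTwist_CMV_Hygro_6 backbone that carries the wild-type coding sequence for the SARS-CoV-2 RNA-dependent RNA polymerase, the portion of the ORF1ab replicase polyprotein corresponding to the mature polymerase subunit. The full sequence record is 9,431 nt. The insert is about 2.8 kb and is annotated as a fragment of the SARS-CoV-2 replicase polyprotein running across the numbering origin of the circular map. The automated annotation text attached to that hit describes a different polyprotein product (the 2'-O-methyltransferase), which reflects the generic polyprotein database entry rather than the content of this insert. Expression is driven by a CMV immediate-early enhancer and promoter, and the open reading frame continues into a backbone-encoded C-terminal tag consisting of a TEV protease cleavage site followed by a calmodulin-binding peptide. This tag allows calcium-dependent capture on calmodulin resin and can later be removed by TEV protease. An SV40 polyadenylation signal is annotated downstream of the cassette, though on the opposite strand.

The plasmid is propagated in E. coli through a high-copy ColE1/pUC-type origin and an ampicillin resistance gene. For selection in mammalian cells, a separate cassette places the hygromycin B phosphotransferase gene under the human ubiquitin C promoter with a synthetic poly(A) signal. The backbone also contains β-globin insulator elements, together with T7 and rrnG terminators and an additional synthetic poly(A) signal. These elements are positioned around the expression units and probably limit transcriptional read-through and interference between them. According to the record, the construct is meant for producing the viral polymerase in mammalian cells. The affinity tag makes it suitable for purification or pull-down studies of the protein, and hygromycin selection allows stable lines to be established.
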