Addgene plasmid #152065: pGBW-m4134303
Purpose: Mammalian expression plasmid for SARS-CoV-2 RNA-dependent RNA polymerase
Depositing lab: Ginkgo Bioworks & Benjie Chen. Depositing organization: Ginkgo Bioworks.
Backbone
  Vector backbone: pTwist_CMV_Hygro_6
  Backbone size w/o insert (bp): 6525
  Vector type: Mammalian Expression
  Selectable markers: Hygromycin
Growth in bacteria
  Bacterial resistance: Ampicillin, 100 μg/mL
  Growth temperature: 37°C
  Growth strain: DH5alpha
  Copy number: High Copy
Gene/Insert
  Gene/Insert name: SARS-CoV-2 RNA-dependent RNA polymerase
  Species: Severe acute respiratory syndrome coronavirus 2
  Insert size (bp): 2795
  Mutation: wt
  Entrez Gene: ORF1ab (a.k.a. GU280_gp01)
  Promoter: CMV
  Tag / fusion protein: Cleavable TEV;CBP (C terminal on backbone)
  Cloning method: Unknown
Resource information
  A portion of this plasmid was derived from a plasmid made by: GinkgoBioworks
Depositor comments: NCBI reference sequence: YP_009725307.1
How to cite: pGBW-m4134303 was a gift from Ginkgo Bioworks & Benjie Chen (Addgene plasmid # 152065 ; http://n2t.net/addgene:152065 ; RRID:Addgene_152065)
